Addgene plasmid #64064: pFastBac-GFP-dynein-2(D1091–Q4307)
Purpose: Codon-optimized human dynein-2 motor domain (D1091–Q4307) for baculovirus expression. 6His-ZZ-GFP N-terminal tag, TEV site to cleave 6His-ZZ.
Depositing lab: Andrew Carter. Depositing organization: MRC Laboratory of Molecular Biology. Publication: Structure of human cytoplasmic dynein-2 primed for its power stroke. Schmidt H, Zalyte R, Urnavicius L, Carter AP. Nature. 2015 Feb 19;518(7539):435-8. doi: 10.1038/nature14023. Epub 2014 Dec 1. PubMed 25470043.
Backbone
  Vector backbone: pFastBac-1
  Backbone manufacturer: Invitrogen
  Backbone size w/o insert (bp): 4707
  Total vector size (bp): 15606
  Vector type: Insect Expression
Growth in bacteria
  Bacterial resistance: Ampicillin, 100 μg/mL
  Growth temperature: 37°C
  Growth strain: Top10
  Copy number: High Copy
Gene/Insert
  Gene/Insert name: Cytoplasmic dynein-2 (alt names: Cytoplasmic dynein 2; IFT dynein)
  Species: H. sapiens (human)
  Insert size (bp): 10899
  Mutation: Deleted amino acids 1-1090, extra C-terminal valine (V4307) added
  Entrez Gene: DYNC2H1 (a.k.a. ATD3, DHC1b, DHC2, DNCH2, DYH1B, SRPS2B, SRTD3, hdhc11)
  Promoter: Polyhedrin
  Tag / fusion protein: His tag (N terminal on insert); ZZ tag (N terminal on insert); GFP (N terminal on insert)
  Cloning method: Ligation Independent Cloning
  Sequencing primers: 5′ GCCTTCATCCGTTTCCAC; 3′ CCTGCTCAACCAGAAGTGC
Terms and licenses: Academic/Nonprofit Terms; Industry Terms: Not Available to Industry
Depositor comments: Note: Addgene's quality control sequencing identified one E to K amino acid residue substitution in the ZZ tag. The depositing laboratory does not expect this residue change to affect tag function.
How to cite: pFastBac-GFP-dynein-2(D1091–Q4307) was a gift from Andrew Carter (Addgene plasmid # 64064 ; http://n2t.net/addgene:64064 ; RRID:Addgene_64064)
