[The description below was written by a language model from this plasmid's Addgene catalogue record and the feature table of its GenBank file.]
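Description:
pFastBac-GFP-dynein-2(D1091–Q4307) is a 15.6 kb baculovirus donor plasmid built on the pFastBac-1 backbone for producing the human cytoplasmic dynein-2 (DYNC2H1) motor domain in insect cells. In E. coli it is maintained by a high-copy ColE1/pUC-type origin and selected with ampicillin through the bla gene; an f1 origin is also present. The expression cassette lies between the right and left ends of a mini-Tn7 element together with a gentamicin acetyltransferase gene driven by a class 1 integron Pc promoter. This is the standard arrangement that lets the cassette and the gentamicin marker transpose into a bacmid, giving a recombinant baculovirus genome.

Within the Tn7 arms, the Autographa californica polyhedrin promoter drives very late, high-level transcription of a single open reading frame that is terminated by an SV40 polyadenylation signal. The fusion begins with a histidine tag, followed by a ZZ tag made of two IgG-binding units of Staphylococcus aureus protein A, two consecutive TEV protease sites, GFP, and then the codon-optimized dynein-2 sequence. The catalogue text describes the histidine tag as 6His, whereas the automated annotation calls it 8xHis. The heavy chain lacks residues 1–1090, so it starts at D1091, and it carries an extra C-terminal valine.

The His and ZZ modules allow affinity capture, and TEV cleavage removes them while leaving GFP attached to the motor domain. Repository quality-control sequencing found one E-to-K substitution in the ZZ tag, which the depositing laboratory does not expect to affect tag function. The construct was generated by ligation-independent cloning and is associated with structural work on human dynein-2 primed for its power stroke.
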