LOCUS       Exported 15606 bp ds-DNA circular SYN 12-MAY-2021
DEFINITION  Codon-optimized human dynein-2 motor domain (D1091–Q4307) for
            baculovirus expression. 6His-ZZ-GFP N-terminal tag, TEV site to
            cleave 6His-ZZ..
ACCESSION   .
VERSION     .
KEYWORDS    pFastBac-GFP-dynein-2(D1091–Q4307)
SOURCE      synthetic DNA construct
  ORGANISM  synthetic DNA construct
REFERENCE   1 (bases 1 to 15606)
  AUTHORS   Schmidt H, Zalyte R, Urnavicius L, Carter AP
  TITLE     Structure of human cytoplasmic dynein-2 primed for its power stroke.
  JOURNAL   Nature. 2015 Feb 19;518(7539):435-8. doi: 10.1038/nature14023. Epub
            2014 Dec 1.
  PUBMED    25470043
REFERENCE   2 (bases 1 to 15606)
  AUTHORS   .
  TITLE     Direct Submission
  JOURNAL   Exported May 12, 2021 from SnapGene Server 1.1.58
            http://www.snapgene.com
FEATURES             Location/Qualifiers
     source          1..15606
                     /organism="synthetic DNA construct"
                     /mol_type="other DNA"
     rep_origin      2..457
                     /direction=RIGHT
                     /label=f1 ori
                     /note="f1 bacteriophage origin of replication; arrow
                     indicates direction of (+) strand synthesis"
     primer_bind     complement(89..108)
                     /label=F1ori-R
                     /note="F1 origin, reverse primer"
     primer_bind     299..320
                     /label=F1ori-F
                     /note="F1 origin, forward primer"
     promoter        484..588
                     /gene="bla"
                     /label=AmpR promoter
     CDS             589..1449
                     /codon_start=1
                     /gene="bla"
                     /product="beta-lactamase"
                     /label=AmpR
                     /note="confers resistance to ampicillin, carbenicillin, and
                     related antibiotics"
                     /translation="MSIQHFRVALIPFFAAFCLPVFAHPETLVKVKDAEDQLGARVGYI
                     ELDLNSGKILESFRPEERFPMMSTFKVLLCGAVLSRIDAGQEQLGRRIHYSQNDLVEYS
                     PVTEKHLTDGMTVRELCSAAITMSDNTAANLLLTTIGGPKELTAFLHNMGDHVTRLDRW
                     EPELNEAIPNDERDTTMPVAMATTLRKLLTGELLTLASRQQLIDWMEADKVAGPLLRSA
                     LPAGWFIADKSGAGERGSRGIIAALGPDGKPSRIVVIYTTGSQATMDERNRQIAEIGAS
                     LIKHW"
     primer_bind     complement(807..826)
                     /label=Amp-R
                     /note="Ampicillin resistance gene, reverse primer"
     rep_origin      1620..2208
                     /direction=RIGHT
                     /label=ori
                     /note="high-copy-number ColE1/pMB1/pBR322/pUC origin of
                     replication"
     primer_bind     2109..2128
                     /label=pBR322ori-F
                     /note="pBR322 origin, forward primer"
     primer_bind     2362..2379
                     /label=L4440
                     /note="L4440 vector, forward primer"
     mobile_element  2511..2735
                     /mobile_element_type="transposon:Tn7"
                     /note="mini-Tn7 element (right end of the Tn7 transposon)"
     CDS             complement(2802..3335)
                     /codon_start=1
                     /gene="aacC1"
                     /product="gentamycin acetyltransferase"
                     /label=GmR
                     /note="confers resistance to gentamycin"
                     /translation="MLRSSNDVTQQGSRPKTKLGGSSMGIIRTCRLGPDQVKSMRAALD
                     LFGREFGDVATYSQHQPDSDYLGNLLRSKTFIALAAFDQEAVVGALAAYVLPRFEQPRS
                     EIYIYDLAVSGEHRRQGIATALINLLKHEANALGAYVIYVQADYGDDPAVALYTKLGIR
                     EEVMHFDIDPSTAT"
     promoter        complement(3524..3552)
                     /gene="intI1 (promoter lies within the coding sequence)"
                     /label=Pc promoter
                     /note="class 1 integron promoter"
     promoter        3904..3995
                     /gene="polh from Autographa californica"
                     /label=polyhedrin promoter
                     /note="promoter for the baculovirus polyhedrin gene"
     primer_bind     3920..3937
                     /label=Polyhedrin-F
                     /note="Polyhedrin promoter, forward primer"
     CDS             4062..4085
                     /codon_start=1
                     /product="8xHis affinity tag"
                     /label=8xHis
                     /translation="HHHHHHHH"
     CDS             4128..4301
                     /codon_start=1
                     /product="IgG-binding unit of Staphylococcus aureus protein
                     A"
                     /label=ProtA
                     /translation="VDNKFNKEQQNAYYEILHLPNLNEGQRNAFIQSLKDDPSQSANLL
                     AEAKKLNDAQAPK"
     CDS             4305..4475
                     /codon_start=1
                     /product="IgG-binding unit of Staphylococcus aureus protein
                     A"
                     /label=ProtA
                     /translation="DNKFNKEQQNAFYEILHLPNLNEEQRNAFIQSLKDDPSQSANLLA
                     EAEKLNDAQAPK"
     CDS             4533..4553
                     /codon_start=1
                     /product="tobacco etch virus (TEV) protease recognition and
                     cleavage site"
                     /label=TEV site
                     /translation="ENLYFQG"
     CDS             4575..4595
                     /codon_start=1
                     /product="tobacco etch virus (TEV) protease recognition and
                     cleavage site"
                     /label=TEV site
                     /translation="ENLYFQG"
     polyA_signal    15096..15230
                     /label=SV40 poly(A) signal
                     /note="SV40 polyadenylation signal"
     primer_bind     complement(15133..15152)
                     /label=SV40pA-R
                     /note="SV40 polyA, reverse primer"
     primer_bind     15187..15206
                     /label=EBV-rev
                     /note="SV40 polyA terminator, reverse primer"
     mobile_element  15259..15424
                     /mobile_element_type="transposon:Tn7"
                     /note="mini-Tn7 element (left end of the Tn7 transposon)"
ORIGIN
        1 gnnnnnnnnn nnnnnnnnnn nnnnnnnnnn nnnnnnnnnn nnnnnnnnnn nnnnnnnnnn
       61 nnnnnnnnnn nnnnnnnnnn nnnnnnnnnn nnnnnnnnnn nnnnnnnnnn nnnnnnnnnn
      121 nnnnncnnnn nnnnnnnnnn nnnnnnnnnn nnnnnnnnnn nnnnnnnnnn nnnnnnnnnn
      181 nnnnnnnnnn nnnnnnnnnn nnnnnnnnnn nnnnnnnann nnnnnnnnnn nnnnnnnnnn
      241 nnnnnnnnnn nnnnnnnnnn nnnnnnncct ttgacgttgg agtccacgtt ctttaatagt
      301 ggactcttgt tccaaactgg aacaacactc aaccctatct cggtctattc ttttgattta
      361 taagggattt tgccgatttc ggcctattgg ttaaaaaatg agctgattta acaaaaattt
      421 aacgcgaatt ttaacaaaat attaacgttt acaatttcag gtggcacttt tcggggaaat
      481 gtgcgcggaa cccctatttg tttatttttc taaatacatt caaatatgta tccgctcatg
      541 agacaataac cctgataaat gcttcaataa tattgaaaaa ggaagagtat gagtattcaa
      601 catttccgtg tcgcccttat tccctttttt gcggcatttt gccttcctgt ttttgctcac
      661 ccagaaacgc tggtgaaagt aaaagatgct gaagatcagt tgggtgcacg agtgggttac
      721 atcgaactgg atctcaacag cggtaagatc cttgagagtt ttcgccccga agaacgtttt
      781 ccaatgatga gcacttttaa agttctgcta tgtggcgcgg tattatcccg tattgacgcc
      841 gggcaagagc aactcggtcg ccgcatacac tattctcaga atgacttggt tgagtactca
      901 ccagtcacag aaaagcatct tacggatggc atgacagtaa gagaattatg cagtgctgcc
      961 ataaccatga gtgataacac tgcggccaac ttacttctga caacgatcgg aggaccgaag
     1021 gagctaaccg cttttttgca caacatgggg gatcatgtaa ctcgccttga tcgttgggaa
     1081 ccggagctga atgaagccat accaaacgac gagcgtgaca ccacgatgcc tgtagcaatg
     1141 gcaacaacgt tgcgcaaact attaactggc gaactactta ctctagcttc ccggcaacaa
     1201 ttaatagact ggatggaggc ggataaagtt gcaggaccac ttctgcgctc ggcccttccg
     1261 gctggctggt ttattgctga taaatctgga gccggtgagc gtgggtctcg cggtatcatt
     1321 gcagcactgg ggccagatgg taagccctcc cgtatcgtag ttatctacac gacggggagt
     1381 caggcaacta tggatgaacg aaatagacag atcgctgaga taggtgcctc actgattaag
     1441 cattggtaac tgtcagacca agtttactca tatatacttt agattgattt aaaacttcat
     1501 ttttaattta aaaggatcta ggtgaagatc ctttttgata atctcatgac caaaatccct
     1561 taacgtgagt tttcgttcca ctgagcgtca gaccccgtag aaaagatcaa aggatcttct
     1621 tgagatcctt tttttctgcg cgtaatctgc tgcttgcaaa caaaaaaacc accgctacca
     1681 gcggtggttt gtttgccgga tcaagagcta ccaactcttt ttccgaaggt aactggcttc
     1741 agcagagcgc agataccaaa tactgtcctt ctagtgtagc cgtagttagg ccaccacttc
     1801 aagaactctg tagcaccgcc tacatacctc gctctgctaa tcctgttacc agtggctgct
     1861 gccagtggcg ataagtcgtg tcttaccggg ttggactcaa gacgatagtt accggataag
     1921 gcgcagcggt cgggctgaac ggggggttcg tgcacacagc ccagcttgga gcgaacgacc
     1981 tacaccgaac tgagatacct acagcgtgag cattgagaaa gcgccacgct tcccgaaggg
     2041 agaaaggcgg acaggtatcc ggtaagcggc agggtcggaa caggagagcg cacgagggag
     2101 cttccagggg gaaacgcctg gtatctttat agtcctgtcg ggtttcgcca cctctgactt
     2161 gagcgtcgat ttttgtgatg ctcgtcaggg gggcggagcc tatggaaaaa cgccagcaac
     2221 gcggcctttt tacggttcct ggccttttgc tggccttttg ctcacatgtt ctttcctgcg
     2281 ttatcccctg attctgtgga taaccgtatt accgcctttg agtgagctga taccgctcgc
     2341 cgcagccgaa cgaccgagcg cagcgagtca gtgagcgagg aagcggaaga gcgcctgatg
     2401 cggtattttc tccttacgca tctgtgcggt atttcacacc gcagaccagc cgcgtaacct
     2461 ggcaaaatcg gttacggttg agtaataaat ggatgccctg cgtaagcggg tgtgggcgga
     2521 caataaagtc ttaaactgaa caaaatagat ctaaactatg acaataaagt cttaaactag
     2581 acagaatagt tgtaaactga aatcagtcca gttatgctgt gaaaaagcat actggacttt
     2641 tgttatggct aaagcaaact cttcattttc tgaagtgcaa attgcccgtc gtattaaaga
     2701 ggggcgtggc caagggcatg gtaaagacta tattcgcggc gttgtgacaa tttaccgaac
     2761 aactccgcgg ccgggaagcc gatctcggct tgaacgaatt gttaggtggc ggtacttggg
     2821 tcgatatcaa agtgcatcac ttcttcccgt atgcccaact ttgtatagag agccactgcg
     2881 ggatcgtcac cgtaatctgc ttgcacgtag atcacataag caccaagcgc gttggcctca
     2941 tgcttgagga gattgatgag cgcggtggca atgccctgcc tccggtgctc gccggagact
     3001 gcgagatcat agatatagat ctcactacgc ggctgctcaa acctgggcag aacgtaagcc
     3061 gcgagagcgc caacaaccgc ttcttggtcg aaggcagcaa gcgcgatgaa tgtcttacta
     3121 cggagcaagt tcccgaggta atcggagtcc ggctgatgtt gggagtaggt ggctacgtct
     3181 ccgaactcac gaccgaaaag atcaagagca gcccgcatgg atttgacttg gtcagggccg
     3241 agcctacatg tgcgaatgat gcccatactt gagccaccta actttgtttt agggcgactg
     3301 ccctgctgcg taacatcgtt gctgctgcgt aacatcgttg ctgctccata acatcaaaca
     3361 tcgacccacg gcgtaacgcg cttgctgctt ggatgcccga ggcatagact gtacaaaaaa
     3421 acagtcataa caagccatga aaaccgccac tgcgccgtta ccaccgctgc gttcggtcaa
     3481 ggttctggac cagttgcgtg agcgcatacg ctacttgcat tacagtttac gaaccgaaca
     3541 ggcttatgtc aactgggttc gtgccttcat ccgtttccac ggtgtgcgtc acccggcaac
     3601 cttgggcagc agcgaagtcg aggcatttct gtcctggctg gcgaacgagc gcaaggtttc
     3661 ggtctccacg catcgtcagg cattggcggc cttgctgttc ttctacggca aggtgctgtg
     3721 cacggatctg ccctggcttc aggagatcgg aagacctcgg ccgtcgcggc gcttgccggt
     3781 ggtgctgacc ccggatgaag tggttcgcat cctcggtttt ctggaaggcg agcatcgttt
     3841 gttcgcccag gactctagct atagttctag tggttggcta cgtatactcc ggaatattaa
     3901 tagatcatgg agataattaa aatgataacc atctcgcaaa taaataagta ttttactgtt
     3961 ttcgtaacag ttttgtaata aaaaaaccta taaatattcc ggattattca taccgtccca
     4021 ccatcgggcg cggatctcgg tccgaaacca tgtcgtacta ccatcaccat caccatcacc
     4081 atcacggttc tatgtgcatg gcaggccttg cgcaacacga tgaagccgtg gacaacaaat
     4141 tcaacaaaga acaacaaaac gcgtactatg agatcttaca tttacctaac ttaaacgaag
     4201 gacaacgaaa cgccttcatc caaagtttaa aagatgaccc aagccaaagc gctaaccttt
     4261 tagcagaagc taaaaagcta aatgatgctc aggcgccgaa agtagacaac aaattcaaca
     4321 aagaacaaca aaacgcgttc tatgagatct tacatttacc taacttaaac gaagaacaac
     4381 gaaacgcctt catccaaagt ttaaaagatg acccaagcca aagcgctaac cttttagcag
     4441 aagctgaaaa gctaaatgat gctcaggcgc cgaaagtaga cgcaaattcc gcggggaagt
     4501 caaccgatta tgatattcca actactgcta gcgagaacct atatttccag ggagattatg
     4561 atatccctac gactgagaat ctttattttc agggcatgtc taaaggtgaa gaattattca
     4621 ctggtgttgt cccaattttg gttgaattag atggtgatgt taatggtcac aaattttctg
     4681 tctccggtga aggtgaaggt gatgctactt acggtaaatt gaccttaaaa tttatttgta
     4741 ctactggtaa attgccagtt ccatggccaa ccttagtcac tactttcggt tatggtgttc
     4801 aatgttttgc gagataccca gatcatatga aacaacatga ctttttcaag tctgccatgc
     4861 cagaaggtta tgttcaagaa agaactattt ttttcaaaga tgacggtaac tacaagacca
     4921 gagctgaagt caagtttgaa ggtgatacct tagttaatag aatcgaatta aaaggtattg
     4981 attttaaaga agatggtaac attttaggtc acaaattgga atacaactat aactctcaca
     5041 atgtttacat catggctgac aaacaaaaga atggtatcaa agttaacttc aaaattagac
     5101 acaacattga agacggttct gttcaattag ctgaccatta tcaacaaaat actccaattg
     5161 gtgatggtcc agtcttgtta ccagacaacc attacttatc cactcaatct gccttatcca
     5221 aggatccaaa cgaaaagaga gaccacatgg tcttgttaga atttgttact gctgctggta
     5281 ttaccggttc tgacgatttg gaagtgacac gcaagaagct ggtcgatgac tgtcaccact
     5341 tccgcctcga agaacctaac ttctctctcg cctccagcat cagcaaggat attgagtcct
     5401 gtgctcagat ttgggccttc tacgaagagt tccagcaggg attccaagaa atggccaatg
     5461 aagattggat cacctttcgc actaagacct acttgtttga ggagtttctg atgaattggc
     5521 acgaccgcct caggaaagtg gaggagcatt ctgtgatgac tgtcaagctc caatctgagg
     5581 tggacaaata taagattgtt atccctatcc tgaagtacgt ccgcggagaa cacctgtcac
     5641 ccgatcactg gctggatctg ttccgcttgc tgggtctgcc tcgcggcaca tctctggaga
     5701 aactgctgtt cggtgacctg ctgagagttg ccgataccat cgtggccaag gctgctgacc
     5761 tgaaagatct gaactcacgc gcccagggtg aagtgaccat ccgcgaagca ctcagggaac
     5821 tggatttgtg gggcgtgggt gctgtgttca cactgatcga ctatgaggac tcccagagcc
     5881 gcaccatgaa gctgatcaag gattggaagg acatcgtcaa ccaggtgggc gacaatagat
     5941 gcctcctgca gtccttgaag gactcaccat actataaagg ctttgaagac aaggtcagca
     6001 tctgggaaag gaaactcgcc gaactggacg aatatttgca gaacctcaac catattcaga
     6061 gaaagtgggt ttacctcgaa ccaatctttg gtcgcggagc cctgcccaaa gagcagacca
     6121 gattcaacag ggtggatgaa gatttccgca gcatcatgac agatatcaag aaggacaatc
     6181 gcgtcacaac cttgactacc cacgcaggca ttcgcaactc actgctgacc atcctggacc
     6241 aattgcagag atgccagcgc agcctcaacg agttcctgga ggagaagcgc agcgccttcc
     6301 ctcgcttcta cttcatcgga gacgatgacc tgctggagat cttgggccag tcaaccaatc
     6361 catccgtgat tcagtctcac ctcaagaagc tgtttgctgg tatcaactct gtctgtttcg
     6421 atgagaagtc taagcacatt actgcaatga agtccttgga gggagaagtt gtgccattca
     6481 agaataaggt gcccttgtcc aataacgtcg aaacctggct gaacgatctg gccctggaga
     6541 tgaagaagac cctggagcag ctgctgaagg agtgcgtgac aaccggacgc agctctcagg
     6601 gagctgtgga cccttctctg ttcccatcac agatcctgtg cttggccgaa cagatcaagt
     6661 ttaccgaaga tgtggagaac gcaattaaag atcactccct gcaccagatt gagacacagc
     6721 tggtgaacaa attggagcag tatactaaca tcgacacatc ttccgaggac ccaggtaaca
     6781 cagagtccgg tattctggag ctgaaactga aagcactgat tctcgacatt atccataaca
     6841 tcgacgtggt caagcagctg aaccaaatcc aagtgcacac caccgaagat tgggcctgga
     6901 agaagcagtt gaggttctac atgaagtccg accacacctg ttgcgttcag atggttgaca
     6961 gcgagttcca gtacacctat gagtaccaag gaaatgccag caagctcgtt tacactccac
     7021 tcactgacaa gtgttacctc accttgacac aggctatgaa gatgggcctg ggaggcaacc
     7081 catacggtcc agctggcact ggtaagacag agagcgttaa ggcactcgga ggtctgctgg
     7141 gcaggcaggt cctcgtgttc aactgtgatg aaggaatcga cgttaagtcc atgggaagaa
     7201 tctttgttgg cctcgttaag tgtggagctt ggggttgctt cgacgagttc aacaggctgg
     7261 aggaatctgt gctgagcgcc gtctctatgc agatccagac catccaggac gcattgaaga
     7321 accacaggac cgtctgcgag ctgttgggta aggaagtgga ggtgaactcc aactccggaa
     7381 tcttcatcac aatgaatccc gcaggtaaag gatatggagg aagacagaaa ctcccagaca
     7441 acctgaagca gctgttccgc ccagtggcta tgtcccatcc agacaatgag ctgatcgccg
     7501 aagtcatcct ctattccgag ggattcaaag atgctaaagt tctctccaga aagctcgtgg
     7561 ccatcttcaa tctgtcaaga gaactcctga cacctcagca gcattacgac tggggtctga
     7621 gagccctcaa gaccgtcctg agaggttcag gaaatctcct caggcagctg aacaagagcg
     7681 gtacaacaca gaatgcaaat gagagccaca ttgtcgtcca ggctctgagg ctgaatacca
     7741 tgtcaaagtt cacattcaca gactgcacaa gatttgacgc tctgattaaa gatgtgttcc
     7801 ctggtattga actcaaagaa gtggagtatg acgagctgag cgccgctttg aagcaggtgt
     7861 ttgaggaggc taactatgag attatcccta atcagatcaa gaaagcattg gaactgtatg
     7921 aacagctgtg tcagaggatg ggagtggtga ttgtgggccc atcaggcgca ggtaagagca
     7981 ctctctggag aatgctgaga gcagcactgt gcaagactgg aaaggtggtg aagcaataca
     8041 ccatgaatcc caaggccatg cccaggtacc aactgctggg ccatatcgac atggacacca
     8101 gagaatggag cgacggcgtg ctcacaaact ccgccagaca agtcgtgcgc gaacctcaag
     8161 acgtcagctc ttggatcatc tgcgatggtg atattgaccc tgagtggatc gagtccctga
     8221 attccgtgtt ggatgacaac aggctcctca caatgccttc tggtgagaga atccagttcg
     8281 gtcctaacgt gaacttcgtg ttcgagacac acgatctcag ctgtgctagc ccagctacta
     8341 tctcccgcat gggaatgatc ttcttgtccg acgaggagac agatttgaac tcattgatca
     8401 agtcttggct cagaaaccag cctgcagaat ataggaataa cctggagaac tggatcggtg
     8461 attacttcga gaaggctttg cagtgggtgc tgaaacagaa cgactatgtc gtcgaaacca
     8521 gcctggtcgg tacagttatg aacggactct cccatctgca cggatgcaga gatcacgatg
     8581 agtttatcat caatttgatc cgcggactgg gaggtaactt gaatatgaaa tctcgcctgg
     8641 agttcactaa agaagtgttc cactgggcta gggagtcacc acctgacttc cacaaaccta
     8701 tggacaccta ctatgattcc acaagaggca ggttggccac ctacgtgctg aagaagcctg
     8761 aggacctcac cgctgacgac ttctccaacg gactgactct gcccgtgatc cagactccag
     8821 acatgcagcg cggactcgat tactttaagc cctggctcag ctccgatacc aagcaacctt
     8881 tcattctcgt gggaccagag ggatgtggta aaggaatgct cctgaggtat gcattctccc
     8941 agctccgctc aacccaaatt gccactgttc actgttcagc ccaaacaact tcaaggcatc
     9001 tcctccagaa gctcagccag acctgtatgg ttatcagcac caacaccggc agagtttacc
     9061 gcccaaagga ttgtgagcgc ctcgtgttgt acctcaaaga tatcaatctg cccaaactcg
     9121 ataagtgggg cacttccacc ctcgtggcat ttctccaaca ggtgctgacc taccagggct
     9181 tctacgacga gaacctggag tgggtcggat tggagaacat ccagattgtg gcttccatgt
     9241 ctgccggcgg taggttggga aggcataagc tcaccaccag gtttacatca attgtgagac
     9301 tgtgctcaat cgattatccc gagcgcgaac agttgcagac catctatggc gcctacctcg
     9361 aacctgtcct ccacaagaat ttgaagaacc atagcatctg gggctcatca agcaagatct
     9421 acctcttggc tggctctatg gttcaggtgt acgaacaagt ccgcgccaag ttcaccgtcg
     9481 atgattactc acattacttc ttcacaccct gcattctgac acaatgggtt ctgggactgt
     9541 ttcgctatga cctggaggga ggctcatcaa accacccatt ggattatgtc ctcgaaatcg
     9601 tggcttacga agcccgcagg ctctttagag ataagattgt tggcgctaag gaactgcatc
     9661 tgttcgatat tatcctcacc tctgtgtttc aaggtgattg gggctctgat atcctggata
     9721 atatgtccga ttccttctat gtgacatggg gagccaggca caactccggt gcaagggctg
     9781 ctccaggcca accattgcca cctcatggca agcctctcgg caaactgaac tcaactgact
     9841 tgaaggacgt gatcaagaag ggcctgattc actacggccg cgacaaccag aacctggaca
     9901 ttctgttgtt ccacgaggtc ctggagtata tgtccagaat tgatcgcgtc ctgtctttcc
     9961 ctggtggatc actgctgctg gccggacgct ctggagttgg aagacgcact attacttctc
    10021 tggtcagcca tatgcatgga gccgtcctgt tctctccaaa gatcagcaga ggctacgaac
    10081 tcaagcaatt caagaacgat ctgaaacacg tcttgcaact cgccggtatc gaggcccagc
    10141 aggtcgtcct cctcttggag gactatcaat tcgtccaccc aaccttcctg gagatgatca
    10201 actccctgct gtcctctggc gaggtgcccg gcttgtacac tttggaggaa ctggagccac
    10261 tgctcctccc attgaaggat caggcatcac aggacggctt cttcggccca gtgttcaatt
    10321 acttcaccta tcgcattcaa cagaatctcc acattgtgct gattatggac agcgctaatt
    10381 ccaatttcat gatcaattgc gagagcaatc ccgccctcca taagaagtgc caggtcctct
    10441 ggatggaggg ttggtctaat tcttctatga agaagattcc cgagatgttg tttagcgaga
    10501 ctggaggcgg tgagaagtac aacgacaaga agcgcaaaga ggagaagaag aagaactccg
    10561 tcgatcctga tttcctcaag agcttcctgc tgatccacga gtcttgcaaa gcttacggag
    10621 ctactcctag ccagtacatg accttcctcc acgtctattc cgccatctcc agctcaaaga
    10681 agaaggagct gctgaagcgc caatctcatc tgcaggccgg agtcagcaag ctgaacgaag
    10741 ccaaagctct ggtggatgaa ctgaatcgca aggctggcga acaatcagtc ctcctgaaga
    10801 ctaagcagga tgaagctgac gctgccctgc aaatgattac cgtgtctatg caggatgctt
    10861 ccgagcagaa gacagagctg gagaggctga agcaccgcat cgcagaggag gtggtcaaga
    10921 tcgaggagag aaagaacaag attgacgacg aactcaaaga ggtgcagcct ctggtgaacg
    10981 aggccaagct cgccgtgggt aatatcaaac cagagtctct ctcagagatc aggtcactga
    11041 gaatgccacc agacgttatc cgcgacatcc tggagggcgt cctgcgcttg atgggtatct
    11101 ttgacacctc ttgggtgtct atgaagtctt tcttggccaa gcgcggtgtc agggaggaca
    11161 ttgctacttt cgacgctagg aacatctcca aggaaattag ggaatctgtg gaggaactgc
    11221 tgttcaagaa taaaggttca tttgatccca agaacgctaa gagagcatca actgcagctg
    11281 cacccttggc agcctgggtt aaggccaata tccagtactc tcacgtgctc gaacgcatcc
    11341 accctctgga gactgagcaa gccggcctgg aaagcaacct gaagaagacc gaggatagaa
    11401 agaggaaact ggaagaactc ctcaattctg tcggtcagaa ggtgtcagaa ctgaaggaga
    11461 aatttcagag caggacctca gaagcagcta agttggaagc tgaggtgtcc aaggctcagg
    11521 agactatcaa agcagctgaa gtgttgatta atcagctgga ccgcgaacac aagagatgga
    11581 atgctcaggt cgtcgagatt actgaggagc tggcaaccct cccaaagagg gctcagttgg
    11641 ccgcagcctt tatcacctac ttgtccgctg cacctgagtc tctcagaaag acatgtctgg
    11701 aggagtggac caagtctgcc ggcctggaga agtttgacct gagaagattt ctctgcaccg
    11761 agtcagagca gctgatctgg aagtctgaag gtctgcccag cgatgacctc tcaatcgaga
    11821 acgcactggt tatcttgcaa tcccgcgttt gccctttcct catcgatccc agctcacagg
    11881 ctactgagtg gctgaagact cacttgaagg attccaggct ggaagtgatc aaccagcaag
    11941 actccaactt catcactgcc ctggaactcg ccgtccgctt cggcaagacc ttgatcatcc
    12001 aggagatgga tggcgtggag ccagttctgt accctctgtt gcgcagagat ttggtggccc
    12061 aaggcccacg ctatgtggtc cagattggag ataagatcat cgactataac gaggagtttc
    12121 gcctgttcct gagcactagg aatcccaacc cattcattcc accagacgct gccagcatcg
    12181 tcacagaggt taatttcaca accacccgct caggactgag aggccagctc ctggccctca
    12241 ccatccaaca tgagaaaccc gatttggaag aacagaagac taagctgctc caacaggagg
    12301 aggataagaa gatccaactg gccaaactcg aagaatctct gctggagaca ttggctactt
    12361 ctcagggcaa catcctggag aacaaggacc tgatcgagtc tctgaatcag actaaagcat
    12421 cttccgccct catccaagag tctctgaagg aatcttataa gctgcaaatc tctctcgacc
    12481 aggagcgcga cgcatatctg ccactcgctg agtctgcttc aaagatgtac ttcattatct
    12541 ctgacctctc caagatcaat aatatgtaca ggttctccct ggccgccttt ctgaggttgt
    12601 ttcaaagggc actccagaat aagcaggatt ctgagaacac agaacagagg attcaatccc
    12661 tgatcagctc cctgcagcac atggtgtacg aatacatctg ccgctgcctg ttcaaggccg
    12721 accagctgat gttcgccctg catttcgtca gaggtatgca tccagaattg ttccaggaga
    12781 acgaatggga taccttcact ggcgtggtgg tcggagacat gttgcgcaaa gccgactccc
    12841 agcagaagat cagggaccag ttgccttcat ggatcgatca agagagatcc tgggctgtgg
    12901 caaccttgaa gatcgctctg ccttccctgt accagactct gtgtttcgag gacgccgctt
    12961 tgtggcgcac ctactacaac aacagcatgt gtgagcagga atttcctagc atcttggcta
    13021 agaaggtcag cttgttccag cagatcctcg tcgtgcaggt gctcaggcca gatagattgc
    13081 agtcagctat ggccctcttt gcctgcaaga ccttgggttt gaaggaagtc tctccactcc
    13141 cactcaatct caagaggctg tacaaggaga cactcgaaat cgagcccatt ctgatcatta
    13201 tttctccagg agccgatccc tcccaggaac tccaggagct cgccaacgcc gaaagatcag
    13261 gagaatgtta ccaccaggtt gcaatgggcc agggccaagc tgacttggct atccaaatgc
    13321 tcaaggaatg cgcaaggaat ggtgactggc tgtgtttgaa gaacttgcac ctggttgtct
    13381 cctggctgcc tgtcttggag aaggaactga acaccttgca acccaaagac actttcaggc
    13441 tctggttgac agccgaagtg cacccaaact ttacacctat cctcctccag tcaagcctca
    13501 agatcactta tgaatcacca cctggactca agaagaatct catgcgcaca tatgaatctt
    13561 ggacacctga acaaatctct aagaaagata acactcaccg cgcacatgct ctgttctctc
    13621 tggcctggtt tcacgccgca tgccaagaga ggcgcaacta cattcctcaa ggttggacca
    13681 aattctacga gttctctctc tccgacctga gggccggtta caatatcatt gacaggctct
    13741 ttgatggtgc caaggacgtg caatgggagt ttgtccatgg tctgctggag aacgccatct
    13801 acggaggccg catcgataac tatttcgact tgcgcgtcct gcagagctat ttgaagcaat
    13861 tcttcaactc tagcgtcatt gacgtgttca atcagcgcaa caagaagtcc atctttccct
    13921 acagcgtgag cctgccacaa agctgcagca ttctggatta cagggctgtc attgagaaga
    13981 ttccagaaga cgataagcca tccttcttcg gtctgcctgc caacattgca cgctcatcac
    14041 agcgcatgat ctcatctcag gtgatttccc aactccgcat cctgggccgc tctattactg
    14101 caggctcaaa gttcgatcgc gagatctgga gcaatgaact cagcccagtg ctcaacctgt
    14161 ggaagaaact gaaccagaac tccaacctga tccaccagaa ggtccctcct cccaatgacc
    14221 gccaaggatc accaattctg tcctttatta tcttggagca gttcaacgcc atcagattgg
    14281 tccagtcagt tcatcaatca ctggcagcct tgagcaaagt gatccgcggc actacactgc
    14341 tctcatcaga agtccagaag ttggcctctg ccctgctcaa ccagaagtgc cctctggcct
    14401 ggcaatccaa gtgggaggga cccgaagacc ctctgcaata tctcagaggc ctcgtggcta
    14461 gagcactggc catccagaat tgggtcgata aagcagagaa gcaggccctc ttgtccgaaa
    14521 cactggacct ctctgaattg ttccatcccg acacattcct gaacgccctc cgccaggaaa
    14581 cagcaagggc tgttggaaga tcagtggatt ctctgaaatt tgtcgcctcc tggaagggta
    14641 gactgcaaga ggccaaactc cagatcaaga tctcaggact gctcctggaa ggctgctcct
    14701 tcgacggtaa tcaactgtcc gagaatcagc tcgacagccc aagcgtctct agcgttctgc
    14761 catgcttcat gggttggatt cctcaagacg cttgcggccc atactcaccc gatgagtgca
    14821 tttctttgcc agtgtacaca tccgctgagc gcgacagagt cgtgaccaac atcgatgtgc
    14881 cttgcggtgg taatcaggat caatggattc agtgtggagc cgccttgttt ctcaagaatc
    14941 aggtctaact cgaggcatgc ggtaccaagc ttgtcgagaa gtactagagg atcataatca
    15001 gccataccac atttgtagag gttttacttg ctttaaaaaa cctcccacac ctccccctga
    15061 acctgaaaca taaaatgaat gcaattgttg ttgttaactt gtttattgca gcttataatg
    15121 gttacaaata aagcaatagc atcacaaatt tcacaaataa agcatttttt tcactgcatt
    15181 ctagttgtgg tttgtccaaa ctcatcaatg tatcttatca tgtctggatc tgatcactga
    15241 tatcgcctag gagatccgaa ccagataagt gaaatctagt tccaaactat tttgtcattt
    15301 ttaattttcg tattagctta cgacgctaca cccagttccc atctattttg tcactcttcc
    15361 ctaaataatc cttaaaaact ccatttccac ccctcccagt tcccaactat tttgtccgcc
    15421 cacagcgggg catttttctt cctgttatgt ttttaatcaa acatcctgcc aactccatgt
    15481 gacaaaccgt catcttcggc tactttttct ctgtcacaga atgaaaattt ttctgtcatc
    15541 tcttcgttat taatgtttgt aattgactga atatcaacgc ttatttgcag cctgaatggc
    15601 gaatgg
//
