LOCUS       pFastBac_GFP_dyn 15606 bp ds-DNA circular 18-MAR-2015
DEFINITION  .
ACCESSION
VERSION
SOURCE      .
  ORGANISM  .
COMMENT
COMMENT     ApEinfo:methylated:1
FEATURES             Location/Qualifiers
     misc_feature    4050..4052
                     /label=Start codon
                     /ApEinfo_fwdcolor=#65ca00
                     /ApEinfo_revcolor=green
                     /ApEinfo_graphicformat=arrow_data {{0 1 2 0 0 -1} {} 0}
     width           5
     offset          0
     misc_feature    4092..4505
                     /label=ZZ tag
                     /ApEinfo_fwdcolor=#ff00ff
                     /ApEinfo_revcolor=green
                     /ApEinfo_graphicformat=arrow_data {{0 1 2 0 0 -1} {} 0}
     width           5
     offset          0
     misc_feature    4533..4553
                     /label=TEV
     site            1
                     /ApEinfo_fwdcolor=#ffff00
                     /ApEinfo_revcolor=green
                     /ApEinfo_graphicformat=arrow_data {{0 1 2 0 0 -1} {} 0}
     width           5
     offset          0
     misc_feature    4575..4595
                     /label=TEV
     site            2
                     /ApEinfo_fwdcolor=#ffff00
                     /ApEinfo_revcolor=green
                     /ApEinfo_graphicformat=arrow_data {{0 1 2 0 0 -1} {} 0}
     width           5
     offset          0
     misc_feature    4596..5285
                     /label=GFP
                     /ApEinfo_fwdcolor=#00d56a
                     /ApEinfo_revcolor=green
                     /ApEinfo_graphicformat=arrow_data {{0 1 2 0 0 -1} {} 0}
     width           5
     offset          0
     misc_feature    14946..14948
                     /label=STOP codon
                     /ApEinfo_fwdcolor=#ff0000
                     /ApEinfo_revcolor=green
                     /ApEinfo_graphicformat=arrow_data {{0 1 2 0 0 -1} {} 0}
     width           5
     offset          0
     gene            5292..14945
                     /label=dynein-2
                     /ApEinfo_fwdcolor=#ffc082
                     /ApEinfo_revcolor=green
                     /ApEinfo_graphicformat=arrow_data {{0 1 2 0 0 -1} {} 0}
     width           5
     offset          0
     promoter        3906..3994
                     /label=PH promoter
                     /ApEinfo_fwdcolor=#008000
                     /ApEinfo_revcolor=green
                     /ApEinfo_graphicformat=arrow_data {{0 1 2 0 0 -1} {} 0}
     width           5
     offset          0
     misc_feature    15099..15230
                     /label=SV40 PA terminator
                     /ApEinfo_fwdcolor=#008000
                     /ApEinfo_revcolor=green
                     /ApEinfo_graphicformat=arrow_data {{0 1 2 0 0 -1} {} 0}
     width           5
     offset          0
     misc_feature    19..325
                     /label=f1 origin
                     /ApEinfo_fwdcolor=#808080
                     /ApEinfo_revcolor=green
                     /ApEinfo_graphicformat=arrow_data {{0 1 2 0 0 -1} {} 0}
     width           5
     offset          0
     promoter        519..547
                     /label=AmpR promoter
                     /ApEinfo_fwdcolor=#008000
                     /ApEinfo_revcolor=green
                     /ApEinfo_graphicformat=arrow_data {{0 1 2 0 0 -1} {} 0}
     width           5
     offset          0
     misc_feature    589..1449
                     /label=Ampicillin
                     /ApEinfo_fwdcolor=#ff8080
                     /ApEinfo_revcolor=green
                     /ApEinfo_graphicformat=arrow_data {{0 1 2 0 0 -1} {} 0}
     width           5
     offset          0
     rep_origin      1604..2223
                     /label=pBR322 origin
                     /ApEinfo_fwdcolor=#808080
                     /ApEinfo_revcolor=green
                     /ApEinfo_graphicformat=arrow_data {{0 1 2 0 0 -1} {} 0}
     width           5
     offset          0
     misc_feature    2802..3335
                     /label=Gentamicin
                     /ApEinfo_fwdcolor=#ff8080
                     /ApEinfo_revcolor=green
                     /ApEinfo_graphicformat=arrow_data {{0 1 2 0 0 -1} {} 0}
     width           5
     offset          0
     misc_feature    4062..4085
                     /label=His tag
                     /ApEinfo_fwdcolor=#8080ff
                     /ApEinfo_revcolor=green
                     /ApEinfo_graphicformat=arrow_data {{0 1 2 0 0 -1} {} 0}
     width           5
     offset          0
ORIGIN
        1 GNNNNNNNNN NNNNNNNNNN NNNNNNNNNN NNNNNNNNNN NNNNNNNNNN NNNNNNNNNN
       61 NNNNNNNNNN NNNNNNNNNN NNNNNNNNNN NNNNNNNNNN NNNNNNNNNN NNNNNNNNNN
      121 NNNNNCNNNN NNNNNNNNNN NNNNNNNNNN NNNNNNNNNN NNNNNNNNNN NNNNNNNNNN
      181 NNNNNNNNNN NNNNNNNNNN NNNNNNNNNN NNNNNNNANN NNNNNNNNNN NNNNNNNNNN
      241 NNNNNNNNNN NNNNNNNNNN NNNNNNNCCT TTGACGTTGG AGTCCACGTT CTTTAATAGT
      301 GGACTCTTGT TCCAAACTGG AACAACACTC AACCCTATCT CGGTCTATTC TTTTGATTTA
      361 TAAGGGATTT TGCCGATTTC GGCCTATTGG TTAAAAAATG AGCTGATTTA ACAAAAATTT
      421 AACGCGAATT TTAACAAAAT ATTAACGTTT ACAATTTCAG GTGGCACTTT TCGGGGAAAT
      481 GTGCGCGGAA CCCCTATTTG TTTATTTTTC TAAATACATT CAAATATGTA TCCGCTCATG
      541 AGACAATAAC CCTGATAAAT GCTTCAATAA TATTGAAAAA GGAAGAGTAT GAGTATTCAA
      601 CATTTCCGTG TCGCCCTTAT TCCCTTTTTT GCGGCATTTT GCCTTCCTGT TTTTGCTCAC
      661 CCAGAAACGC TGGTGAAAGT AAAAGATGCT GAAGATCAGT TGGGTGCACG AGTGGGTTAC
      721 ATCGAACTGG ATCTCAACAG CGGTAAGATC CTTGAGAGTT TTCGCCCCGA AGAACGTTTT
      781 CCAATGATGA GCACTTTTAA AGTTCTGCTA TGTGGCGCGG TATTATCCCG TATTGACGCC
      841 GGGCAAGAGC AACTCGGTCG CCGCATACAC TATTCTCAGA ATGACTTGGT TGAGTACTCA
      901 CCAGTCACAG AAAAGCATCT TACGGATGGC ATGACAGTAA GAGAATTATG CAGTGCTGCC
      961 ATAACCATGA GTGATAACAC TGCGGCCAAC TTACTTCTGA CAACGATCGG AGGACCGAAG
     1021 GAGCTAACCG CTTTTTTGCA CAACATGGGG GATCATGTAA CTCGCCTTGA TCGTTGGGAA
     1081 CCGGAGCTGA ATGAAGCCAT ACCAAACGAC GAGCGTGACA CCACGATGCC TGTAGCAATG
     1141 GCAACAACGT TGCGCAAACT ATTAACTGGC GAACTACTTA CTCTAGCTTC CCGGCAACAA
     1201 TTAATAGACT GGATGGAGGC GGATAAAGTT GCAGGACCAC TTCTGCGCTC GGCCCTTCCG
     1261 GCTGGCTGGT TTATTGCTGA TAAATCTGGA GCCGGTGAGC GTGGGTCTCG CGGTATCATT
     1321 GCAGCACTGG GGCCAGATGG TAAGCCCTCC CGTATCGTAG TTATCTACAC GACGGGGAGT
     1381 CAGGCAACTA TGGATGAACG AAATAGACAG ATCGCTGAGA TAGGTGCCTC ACTGATTAAG
     1441 CATTGGTAAC TGTCAGACCA AGTTTACTCA TATATACTTT AGATTGATTT AAAACTTCAT
     1501 TTTTAATTTA AAAGGATCTA GGTGAAGATC CTTTTTGATA ATCTCATGAC CAAAATCCCT
     1561 TAACGTGAGT TTTCGTTCCA CTGAGCGTCA GACCCCGTAG AAAAGATCAA AGGATCTTCT
     1621 TGAGATCCTT TTTTTCTGCG CGTAATCTGC TGCTTGCAAA CAAAAAAACC ACCGCTACCA
     1681 GCGGTGGTTT GTTTGCCGGA TCAAGAGCTA CCAACTCTTT TTCCGAAGGT AACTGGCTTC
     1741 AGCAGAGCGC AGATACCAAA TACTGTCCTT CTAGTGTAGC CGTAGTTAGG CCACCACTTC
     1801 AAGAACTCTG TAGCACCGCC TACATACCTC GCTCTGCTAA TCCTGTTACC AGTGGCTGCT
     1861 GCCAGTGGCG ATAAGTCGTG TCTTACCGGG TTGGACTCAA GACGATAGTT ACCGGATAAG
     1921 GCGCAGCGGT CGGGCTGAAC GGGGGGTTCG TGCACACAGC CCAGCTTGGA GCGAACGACC
     1981 TACACCGAAC TGAGATACCT ACAGCGTGAG CATTGAGAAA GCGCCACGCT TCCCGAAGGG
     2041 AGAAAGGCGG ACAGGTATCC GGTAAGCGGC AGGGTCGGAA CAGGAGAGCG CACGAGGGAG
     2101 CTTCCAGGGG GAAACGCCTG GTATCTTTAT AGTCCTGTCG GGTTTCGCCA CCTCTGACTT
     2161 GAGCGTCGAT TTTTGTGATG CTCGTCAGGG GGGCGGAGCC TATGGAAAAA CGCCAGCAAC
     2221 GCGGCCTTTT TACGGTTCCT GGCCTTTTGC TGGCCTTTTG CTCACATGTT CTTTCCTGCG
     2281 TTATCCCCTG ATTCTGTGGA TAACCGTATT ACCGCCTTTG AGTGAGCTGA TACCGCTCGC
     2341 CGCAGCCGAA CGACCGAGCG CAGCGAGTCA GTGAGCGAGG AAGCGGAAGA GCGCCTGATG
     2401 CGGTATTTTC TCCTTACGCA TCTGTGCGGT ATTTCACACC GCAGACCAGC CGCGTAACCT
     2461 GGCAAAATCG GTTACGGTTG AGTAATAAAT GGATGCCCTG CGTAAGCGGG TGTGGGCGGA
     2521 CAATAAAGTC TTAAACTGAA CAAAATAGAT CTAAACTATG ACAATAAAGT CTTAAACTAG
     2581 ACAGAATAGT TGTAAACTGA AATCAGTCCA GTTATGCTGT GAAAAAGCAT ACTGGACTTT
     2641 TGTTATGGCT AAAGCAAACT CTTCATTTTC TGAAGTGCAA ATTGCCCGTC GTATTAAAGA
     2701 GGGGCGTGGC CAAGGGCATG GTAAAGACTA TATTCGCGGC GTTGTGACAA TTTACCGAAC
     2761 AACTCCGCGG CCGGGAAGCC GATCTCGGCT TGAACGAATT GTTAGGTGGC GGTACTTGGG
     2821 TCGATATCAA AGTGCATCAC TTCTTCCCGT ATGCCCAACT TTGTATAGAG AGCCACTGCG
     2881 GGATCGTCAC CGTAATCTGC TTGCACGTAG ATCACATAAG CACCAAGCGC GTTGGCCTCA
     2941 TGCTTGAGGA GATTGATGAG CGCGGTGGCA ATGCCCTGCC TCCGGTGCTC GCCGGAGACT
     3001 GCGAGATCAT AGATATAGAT CTCACTACGC GGCTGCTCAA ACCTGGGCAG AACGTAAGCC
     3061 GCGAGAGCGC CAACAACCGC TTCTTGGTCG AAGGCAGCAA GCGCGATGAA TGTCTTACTA
     3121 CGGAGCAAGT TCCCGAGGTA ATCGGAGTCC GGCTGATGTT GGGAGTAGGT GGCTACGTCT
     3181 CCGAACTCAC GACCGAAAAG ATCAAGAGCA GCCCGCATGG ATTTGACTTG GTCAGGGCCG
     3241 AGCCTACATG TGCGAATGAT GCCCATACTT GAGCCACCTA ACTTTGTTTT AGGGCGACTG
     3301 CCCTGCTGCG TAACATCGTT GCTGCTGCGT AACATCGTTG CTGCTCCATA ACATCAAACA
     3361 TCGACCCACG GCGTAACGCG CTTGCTGCTT GGATGCCCGA GGCATAGACT GTACAAAAAA
     3421 ACAGTCATAA CAAGCCATGA AAACCGCCAC TGCGCCGTTA CCACCGCTGC GTTCGGTCAA
     3481 GGTTCTGGAC CAGTTGCGTG AGCGCATACG CTACTTGCAT TACAGTTTAC GAACCGAACA
     3541 GGCTTATGTC AACTGGGTTC GTGCCTTCAT CCGTTTCCAC GGTGTGCGTC ACCCGGCAAC
     3601 CTTGGGCAGC AGCGAAGTCG AGGCATTTCT GTCCTGGCTG GCGAACGAGC GCAAGGTTTC
     3661 GGTCTCCACG CATCGTCAGG CATTGGCGGC CTTGCTGTTC TTCTACGGCA AGGTGCTGTG
     3721 CACGGATCTG CCCTGGCTTC AGGAGATCGG AAGACCTCGG CCGTCGCGGC GCTTGCCGGT
     3781 GGTGCTGACC CCGGATGAAG TGGTTCGCAT CCTCGGTTTT CTGGAAGGCG AGCATCGTTT
     3841 GTTCGCCCAG GACTCTAGCT ATAGTTCTAG TGGTTGGCTA CGTATACTCC GGAATATTAA
     3901 TAGATCATGG AGATAATTAA AATGATAACC ATCTCGCAAA TAAATAAGTA TTTTACTGTT
     3961 TTCGTAACAG TTTTGTAATA AAAAAACCTA TAAATATTCC GGATTATTCA TACCGTCCCA
     4021 CCATCGGGCG CGGATCTCGG TCCGAAACCA TGTCGTACTA CCATCACCAT CACCATCACC
     4081 ATCACGGTTC TATGTGCATG GCAGGCCTTG CGCAACACGA TGAAGCCGTG GACAACAAAT
     4141 TCAACAAAGA ACAACAAAAC GCGTACTATG AGATCTTACA TTTACCTAAC TTAAACGAAG
     4201 GACAACGAAA CGCCTTCATC CAAAGTTTAA AAGATGACCC AAGCCAAAGC GCTAACCTTT
     4261 TAGCAGAAGC TGAAAAGCTA AATGATGCTC AGGCGCCGAA AGTAGACAAC AAATTCAACA
     4321 AAGAACAACA AAACGCGTTC TATGAGATCT TACATTTACC TAACTTAAAC GAAGAACAAC
     4381 GAAACGCCTT CATCCAAAGT TTAAAAGATG ACCCAAGCCA AAGCGCTAAC CTTTTAGCAG
     4441 AAGCTGAAAA GCTAAATGAT GCTCAGGCGC CGAAAGTAGA CGCAAATTCC GCGGGGAAGT
     4501 CAACCgatta tgatattcca actactgcta gcGAGAACCT ATATTTCCAG GGAgattatg
     4561 atatccctac gactGAGAAT CTTTATTTTC AGGGCATGTC TAAAGGTGAA GAATTATTCA
     4621 CTGGTGTTGT CCCAATTTTG GTTGAATTAG ATGGTGATGT TAATGGTCAC AAATTTTCTG
     4681 TCTCCGGTGA AGGTGAAGGT GATGCTACTT ACGGTAAATT GACCTTAAAA TTTATTTGTA
     4741 CTACTGGTAA ATTGCCAGTT CCATGGCCAA CCTTAGTCAC TACTTTCGGT TATGGTGTTC
     4801 AATGTTTTGC GAGATACCCA GATCATATGA AACAACATGA CTTTTTCAAG TCTGCCATGC
     4861 CAGAAGGTTA TGTTCAAGAA AGAACTATTT TTTTCAAAGA TGACGGTAAC TACAAGACCA
     4921 GAGCTGAAGT CAAGTTTGAA GGTGATACCT TAGTTAATAG AATCGAATTA AAAGGTATTG
     4981 ATTTTAAAGA AGATGGTAAC ATTTTAGGTC ACAAATTGGA ATACAACTAT AACTCTCACA
     5041 ATGTTTACAT CATGGCTGAC AAACAAAAGA ATGGTATCAA AGTTAACTTC AAAATTAGAC
     5101 ACAACATTGA AGACGGTTCT GTTCAATTAG CTGACCATTA TCAACAAAAT ACTCCAATTG
     5161 GTGATGGTCC AGTCTTGTTA CCAGACAACC ATTACTTATC CACTCAATCT GCCTTATCCA
     5221 AGGATCCAAA CGAAAAGAGA GACCACATGG TCTTGTTAGA ATTTGTTACT GCTGCTGGTA
     5281 TTACCggttc tGACGATTTG GAAGTGACAC GCAAGAAGCT GGTCGATGAC TGTCACCACT
     5341 TCCGCCTCGA AGAACCTAAC TTCTCTCTCG CCTCCAGCAT CAGCAAGGAT ATTGAGTCCT
     5401 GTGCTCAGAT TTGGGCCTTC TACGAAGAGT TCCAGCAGGG ATTCCAAGAA ATGGCCAATG
     5461 AAGATTGGAT CACCTTTCGC ACTAAGACCT ACTTGTTTGA GGAGTTTCTG ATGAATTGGC
     5521 ACGACCGCCT CAGGAAAGTG GAGGAGCATT CTGTGATGAC TGTCAAGCTC CAATCTGAGG
     5581 TGGACAAATA TAAGATTGTT ATCCCTATCC TGAAGTACGT CCGCGGAGAA CACCTGTCAC
     5641 CCGATCACTG GCTGGATCTG TTCCGCTTGC TGGGTCTGCC TCGCGGCACA TCTCTGGAGA
     5701 AACTGCTGTT CGGTGACCTG CTGAGAGTTG CCGATACCAT CGTGGCCAAG GCTGCTGACC
     5761 TGAAAGATCT GAACTCACGC GCCCAGGGTG AAGTGACCAT CCGCGAAGCA CTCAGGGAAC
     5821 TGGATTTGTG GGGCGTGGGT GCTGTGTTCA CACTGATCGA CTATGAGGAC TCCCAGAGCC
     5881 GCACCATGAA GCTGATCAAG GATTGGAAGG ACATCGTCAA CCAGGTGGGC GACAATAGAT
     5941 GCCTCCTGCA GTCCTTGAAG GACTCACCAT ACTATAAAGG CTTTGAAGAC AAGGTCAGCA
     6001 TCTGGGAAAG GAAACTCGCC GAACTGGACG AATATTTGCA GAACCTCAAC CATATTCAGA
     6061 GAAAGTGGGT TTACCTCGAA CCAATCTTTG GTCGCGGAGC CCTGCCCAAA GAGCAGACCA
     6121 GATTCAACAG GGTGGATGAA GATTTCCGCA GCATCATGAC AGATATCAAG AAGGACAATC
     6181 GCGTCACAAC CTTGACTACC CACGCAGGCA TTCGCAACTC ACTGCTGACC ATCCTGGACC
     6241 AATTGCAGAG ATGCCAGCGC AGCCTCAACG AGTTCCTGGA GGAGAAGCGC AGCGCCTTCC
     6301 CTCGCTTCTA CTTCATCGGA GACGATGACC TGCTGGAGAT CTTGGGCCAG TCAACCAATC
     6361 CATCCGTGAT TCAGTCTCAC CTCAAGAAGC TGTTTGCTGG TATCAACTCT GTCTGTTTCG
     6421 ATGAGAAGTC TAAGCACATT ACTGCAATGA AGTCCTTGGA GGGAGAAGTT GTGCCATTCA
     6481 AGAATAAGGT GCCCTTGTCC AATAACGTCG AAACCTGGCT GAACGATCTG GCCCTGGAGA
     6541 TGAAGAAGAC CCTGGAGCAG CTGCTGAAGG AGTGCGTGAC AACCGGACGC AGCTCTCAGG
     6601 GAGCTGTGGA CCCTTCTCTG TTCCCATCAC AGATCCTGTG CTTGGCCGAA CAGATCAAGT
     6661 TTACCGAAGA TGTGGAGAAC GCAATTAAAG ATCACTCCCT GCACCAGATT GAGACACAGC
     6721 TGGTGAACAA ATTGGAGCAG TATACTAACA TCGACACATC TTCCGAGGAC CCAGGTAACA
     6781 CAGAGTCCGG TATTCTGGAG CTGAAACTGA AAGCACTGAT TCTCGACATT ATCCATAACA
     6841 TCGACGTGGT CAAGCAGCTG AACCAAATCC AAGTGCACAC CACCGAAGAT TGGGCCTGGA
     6901 AGAAGCAGTT GAGGTTCTAC ATGAAGTCCG ACCACACCTG TTGCGTTCAG ATGGTTGACA
     6961 GCGAGTTCCA GTACACCTAT GAGTACCAAG GAAATGCCAG CAAGCTCGTT TACACTCCAC
     7021 TCACTGACAA GTGTTACCTC ACCTTGACAC AGGCTATGAA GATGGGCCTG GGAGGCAACC
     7081 CATACGGTCC AGCTGGCACT GGTAAGACAG AGAGCGTTAA GGCACTCGGA GGTCTGCTGG
     7141 GCAGGCAGGT CCTCGTGTTC AACTGTGATG AAGGAATCGA CGTTAAGTCC ATGGGAAGAA
     7201 TCTTTGTTGG CCTCGTTAAG TGTGGAGCTT GGGGTTGCTT CGACGAGTTC AACAGGCTGG
     7261 AGGAATCTGT GCTGAGCGCC GTCTCTATGC AGATCCAGAC CATCCAGGAC GCATTGAAGA
     7321 ACCACAGGAC CGTCTGCGAG CTGTTGGGTA AGGAAGTGGA GGTGAACTCC AACTCCGGAA
     7381 TCTTCATCAC AATGAATCCC GCAGGTAAAG GATATGGAGG AAGACAGAAA CTCCCAGACA
     7441 ACCTGAAGCA GCTGTTCCGC CCAGTGGCTA TGTCCCATCC AGACAATGAG CTGATCGCCG
     7501 AAGTCATCCT CTATTCCGAG GGATTCAAAG ATGCTAAAGT TCTCTCCAGA AAGCTCGTGG
     7561 CCATCTTCAA TCTGTCAAGA GAACTCCTGA CACCTCAGCA GCATTACGAC TGGGGTCTGA
     7621 GAGCCCTCAA GACCGTCCTG AGAGGTTCAG GAAATCTCCT CAGGCAGCTG AACAAGAGCG
     7681 GTACAACACA GAATGCAAAT GAGAGCCACA TTGTCGTCCA GGCTCTGAGG CTGAATACCA
     7741 TGTCAAAGTT CACATTCACA GACTGCACAA GATTTGACGC TCTGATTAAA GATGTGTTCC
     7801 CTGGTATTGA ACTCAAAGAA GTGGAGTATG ACGAGCTGAG CGCCGCTTTG AAGCAGGTGT
     7861 TTGAGGAGGC TAACTATGAG ATTATCCCTA ATCAGATCAA GAAAGCATTG GAACTGTATG
     7921 AACAGCTGTG TCAGAGGATG GGAGTGGTGA TTGTGGGCCC ATCAGGCGCA GGTAAGAGCA
     7981 CTCTCTGGAG AATGCTGAGA GCAGCACTGT GCAAGACTGG AAAGGTGGTG AAGCAATACA
     8041 CCATGAATCC CAAGGCCATG CCCAGGTACC AACTGCTGGG CCATATCGAC ATGGACACCA
     8101 GAGAATGGAG CGACGGCGTG CTCACAAACT CCGCCAGACA AGTCGTGCGC GAACCTCAAG
     8161 ACGTCAGCTC TTGGATCATC TGCGATGGTG ATATTGACCC TGAGTGGATC GAGTCCCTGA
     8221 ATTCCGTGTT GGATGACAAC AGGCTCCTCA CAATGCCTTC TGGTGAGAGA ATCCAGTTCG
     8281 GTCCTAACGT GAACTTCGTG TTCGAGACAC ACGATCTCAG CTGTGCTAGC CCAGCTACTA
     8341 TCTCCCGCAT GGGAATGATC TTCTTGTCCG ACGAGGAGAC AGATTTGAAC TCATTGATCA
     8401 AGTCTTGGCT CAGAAACCAG CCTGCAGAAT ATAGGAATAA CCTGGAGAAC TGGATCGGTG
     8461 ATTACTTCGA GAAGGCTTTG CAGTGGGTGC TGAAACAGAA CGACTATGTC GTCGAAACCA
     8521 GCCTGGTCGG TACAGTTATG AACGGACTCT CCCATCTGCA CGGATGCAGA GATCACGATG
     8581 AGTTTATCAT CAATTTGATC CGCGGACTGG GAGGTAACTT GAATATGAAA TCTCGCCTGG
     8641 AGTTCACTAA AGAAGTGTTC CACTGGGCTA GGGAGTCACC ACCTGACTTC CACAAACCTA
     8701 TGGACACCTA CTATGATTCC ACAAGAGGCA GGTTGGCCAC CTACGTGCTG AAGAAGCCTG
     8761 AGGACCTCAC CGCTGACGAC TTCTCCAACG GACTGACTCT GCCCGTGATC CAGACTCCAG
     8821 ACATGCAGCG CGGACTCGAT TACTTTAAGC CCTGGCTCAG CTCCGATACC AAGCAACCTT
     8881 TCATTCTCGT GGGACCAGAG GGATGTGGTA AAGGAATGCT CCTGAGGTAT GCATTCTCCC
     8941 AGCTCCGCTC AACCCAAATT GCCACTGTTC ACTGTTCAGC CCAAACAACT TCAAGGCATC
     9001 TCCTCCAGAA GCTCAGCCAG ACCTGTATGG TTATCAGCAC CAACACCGGC AGAGTTTACC
     9061 GCCCAAAGGA TTGTGAGCGC CTCGTGTTGT ACCTCAAAGA TATCAATCTG CCCAAACTCG
     9121 ATAAGTGGGG CACTTCCACC CTCGTGGCAT TTCTCCAACA GGTGCTGACC TACCAGGGCT
     9181 TCTACGACGA GAACCTGGAG TGGGTCGGAT TGGAGAACAT CCAGATTGTG GCTTCCATGT
     9241 CTGCCGGCGG TAGGTTGGGA AGGCATAAGC TCACCACCAG GTTTACATCA ATTGTGAGAC
     9301 TGTGCTCAAT CGATTATCCC GAGCGCGAAC AGTTGCAGAC CATCTATGGC GCCTACCTCG
     9361 AACCTGTCCT CCACAAGAAT TTGAAGAACC ATAGCATCTG GGGCTCATCA AGCAAGATCT
     9421 ACCTCTTGGC TGGCTCTATG GTTCAGGTGT ACGAACAAGT CCGCGCCAAG TTCACCGTCG
     9481 ATGATTACTC ACATTACTTC TTCACACCCT GCATTCTGAC ACAATGGGTT CTGGGACTGT
     9541 TTCGCTATGA CCTGGAGGGA GGCTCATCAA ACCACCCATT GGATTATGTC CTCGAAATCG
     9601 TGGCTTACGA AGCCCGCAGG CTCTTTAGAG ATAAGATTGT TGGCGCTAAG GAACTGCATC
     9661 TGTTCGATAT TATCCTCACC TCTGTGTTTC AAGGTGATTG GGGCTCTGAT ATCCTGGATA
     9721 ATATGTCCGA TTCCTTCTAT GTGACATGGG GAGCCAGGCA CAACTCCGGT GCAAGGGCTG
     9781 CTCCAGGCCA ACCATTGCCA CCTCATGGCA AGCCTCTCGG CAAACTGAAC TCAACTGACT
     9841 TGAAGGACGT GATCAAGAAG GGCCTGATTC ACTACGGCCG CGACAACCAG AACCTGGACA
     9901 TTCTGTTGTT CCACGAGGTC CTGGAGTATA TGTCCAGAAT TGATCGCGTC CTGTCTTTCC
     9961 CTGGTGGATC ACTGCTGCTG GCCGGACGCT CTGGAGTTGG AAGACGCACT ATTACTTCTC
    10021 TGGTCAGCCA TATGCATGGA GCCGTCCTGT TCTCTCCAAA GATCAGCAGA GGCTACGAAC
    10081 TCAAGCAATT CAAGAACGAT CTGAAACACG TCTTGCAACT CGCCGGTATC GAGGCCCAGC
    10141 AGGTCGTCCT CCTCTTGGAG GACTATCAAT TCGTCCACCC AACCTTCCTG GAGATGATCA
    10201 ACTCCCTGCT GTCCTCTGGC GAGGTGCCCG GCTTGTACAC TTTGGAGGAA CTGGAGCCAC
    10261 TGCTCCTCCC ATTGAAGGAT CAGGCATCAC AGGACGGCTT CTTCGGCCCA GTGTTCAATT
    10321 ACTTCACCTA TCGCATTCAA CAGAATCTCC ACATTGTGCT GATTATGGAC AGCGCTAATT
    10381 CCAATTTCAT GATCAATTGC GAGAGCAATC CCGCCCTCCA TAAGAAGTGC CAGGTCCTCT
    10441 GGATGGAGGG TTGGTCTAAT TCTTCTATGA AGAAGATTCC CGAGATGTTG TTTAGCGAGA
    10501 CTGGAGGCGG TGAGAAGTAC AACGACAAGA AGCGCAAAGA GGAGAAGAAG AAGAACTCCG
    10561 TCGATCCTGA TTTCCTCAAG AGCTTCCTGC TGATCCACGA GTCTTGCAAA GCTTACGGAG
    10621 CTACTCCTAG CCAGTACATG ACCTTCCTCC ACGTCTATTC CGCCATCTCC AGCTCAAAGA
    10681 AGAAGGAGCT GCTGAAGCGC CAATCTCATC TGCAGGCCGG AGTCAGCAAG CTGAACGAAG
    10741 CCAAAGCTCT GGTGGATGAA CTGAATCGCA AGGCTGGCGA ACAATCAGTC CTCCTGAAGA
    10801 CTAAGCAGGA TGAAGCTGAC GCTGCCCTGC AAATGATTAC CGTGTCTATG CAGGATGCTT
    10861 CCGAGCAGAA GACAGAGCTG GAGAGGCTGA AGCACCGCAT CGCAGAGGAG GTGGTCAAGA
    10921 TCGAGGAGAG AAAGAACAAG ATTGACGACG AACTCAAAGA GGTGCAGCCT CTGGTGAACG
    10981 AGGCCAAGCT CGCCGTGGGT AATATCAAAC CAGAGTCTCT CTCAGAGATC AGGTCACTGA
    11041 GAATGCCACC AGACGTTATC CGCGACATCC TGGAGGGCGT CCTGCGCTTG ATGGGTATCT
    11101 TTGACACCTC TTGGGTGTCT ATGAAGTCTT TCTTGGCCAA GCGCGGTGTC AGGGAGGACA
    11161 TTGCTACTTT CGACGCTAGG AACATCTCCA AGGAAATTAG GGAATCTGTG GAGGAACTGC
    11221 TGTTCAAGAA TAAAGGTTCA TTTGATCCCA AGAACGCTAA GAGAGCATCA ACTGCAGCTG
    11281 CACCCTTGGC AGCCTGGGTT AAGGCCAATA TCCAGTACTC TCACGTGCTC GAACGCATCC
    11341 ACCCTCTGGA GACTGAGCAA GCCGGCCTGG AAAGCAACCT GAAGAAGACC GAGGATAGAA
    11401 AGAGGAAACT GGAAGAACTC CTCAATTCTG TCGGTCAGAA GGTGTCAGAA CTGAAGGAGA
    11461 AATTTCAGAG CAGGACCTCA GAAGCAGCTA AGTTGGAAGC TGAGGTGTCC AAGGCTCAGG
    11521 AGACTATCAA AGCAGCTGAA GTGTTGATTA ATCAGCTGGA CCGCGAACAC AAGAGATGGA
    11581 ATGCTCAGGT CGTCGAGATT ACTGAGGAGC TGGCAACCCT CCCAAAGAGG GCTCAGTTGG
    11641 CCGCAGCCTT TATCACCTAC TTGTCCGCTG CACCTGAGTC TCTCAGAAAG ACATGTCTGG
    11701 AGGAGTGGAC CAAGTCTGCC GGCCTGGAGA AGTTTGACCT GAGAAGATTT CTCTGCACCG
    11761 AGTCAGAGCA GCTGATCTGG AAGTCTGAAG GTCTGCCCAG CGATGACCTC TCAATCGAGA
    11821 ACGCACTGGT TATCTTGCAA TCCCGCGTTT GCCCTTTCCT CATCGATCCC AGCTCACAGG
    11881 CTACTGAGTG GCTGAAGACT CACTTGAAGG ATTCCAGGCT GGAAGTGATC AACCAGCAAG
    11941 ACTCCAACTT CATCACTGCC CTGGAACTCG CCGTCCGCTT CGGCAAGACC TTGATCATCC
    12001 AGGAGATGGA TGGCGTGGAG CCAGTTCTGT ACCCTCTGTT GCGCAGAGAT TTGGTGGCCC
    12061 AAGGCCCACG CTATGTGGTC CAGATTGGAG ATAAGATCAT CGACTATAAC GAGGAGTTTC
    12121 GCCTGTTCCT GAGCACTAGG AATCCCAACC CATTCATTCC ACCAGACGCT GCCAGCATCG
    12181 TCACAGAGGT TAATTTCACA ACCACCCGCT CAGGACTGAG AGGCCAGCTC CTGGCCCTCA
    12241 CCATCCAACA TGAGAAACCC GATTTGGAAG AACAGAAGAC TAAGCTGCTC CAACAGGAGG
    12301 AGGATAAGAA GATCCAACTG GCCAAACTCG AAGAATCTCT GCTGGAGACA TTGGCTACTT
    12361 CTCAGGGCAA CATCCTGGAG AACAAGGACC TGATCGAGTC TCTGAATCAG ACTAAAGCAT
    12421 CTTCCGCCCT CATCCAAGAG TCTCTGAAGG AATCTTATAA GCTGCAAATC TCTCTCGACC
    12481 AGGAGCGCGA CGCATATCTG CCACTCGCTG AGTCTGCTTC AAAGATGTAC TTCATTATCT
    12541 CTGACCTCTC CAAGATCAAT AATATGTACA GGTTCTCCCT GGCCGCCTTT CTGAGGTTGT
    12601 TTCAAAGGGC ACTCCAGAAT AAGCAGGATT CTGAGAACAC AGAACAGAGG ATTCAATCCC
    12661 TGATCAGCTC CCTGCAGCAC ATGGTGTACG AATACATCTG CCGCTGCCTG TTCAAGGCCG
    12721 ACCAGCTGAT GTTCGCCCTG CATTTCGTCA GAGGTATGCA TCCAGAATTG TTCCAGGAGA
    12781 ACGAATGGGA TACCTTCACT GGCGTGGTGG TCGGAGACAT GTTGCGCAAA GCCGACTCCC
    12841 AGCAGAAGAT CAGGGACCAG TTGCCTTCAT GGATCGATCA AGAGAGATCC TGGGCTGTGG
    12901 CAACCTTGAA GATCGCTCTG CCTTCCCTGT ACCAGACTCT GTGTTTCGAG GACGCCGCTT
    12961 TGTGGCGCAC CTACTACAAC AACAGCATGT GTGAGCAGGA ATTTCCTAGC ATCTTGGCTA
    13021 AGAAGGTCAG CTTGTTCCAG CAGATCCTCG TCGTGCAGGT GCTCAGGCCA GATAGATTGC
    13081 AGTCAGCTAT GGCCCTCTTT GCCTGCAAGA CCTTGGGTTT GAAGGAAGTC TCTCCACTCC
    13141 CACTCAATCT CAAGAGGCTG TACAAGGAGA CACTCGAAAT CGAGCCCATT CTGATCATTA
    13201 TTTCTCCAGG AGCCGATCCC TCCCAGGAAC TCCAGGAGCT CGCCAACGCC GAAAGATCAG
    13261 GAGAATGTTA CCACCAGGTT GCAATGGGCC AGGGCCAAGC TGACTTGGCT ATCCAAATGC
    13321 TCAAGGAATG CGCAAGGAAT GGTGACTGGC TGTGTTTGAA GAACTTGCAC CTGGTTGTCT
    13381 CCTGGCTGCC TGTCTTGGAG AAGGAACTGA ACACCTTGCA ACCCAAAGAC ACTTTCAGGC
    13441 TCTGGTTGAC AGCCGAAGTG CACCCAAACT TTACACCTAT CCTCCTCCAG TCAAGCCTCA
    13501 AGATCACTTA TGAATCACCA CCTGGACTCA AGAAGAATCT CATGCGCACA TATGAATCTT
    13561 GGACACCTGA ACAAATCTCT AAGAAAGATA ACACTCACCG CGCACATGCT CTGTTCTCTC
    13621 TGGCCTGGTT TCACGCCGCA TGCCAAGAGA GGCGCAACTA CATTCCTCAA GGTTGGACCA
    13681 AATTCTACGA GTTCTCTCTC TCCGACCTGA GGGCCGGTTA CAATATCATT GACAGGCTCT
    13741 TTGATGGTGC CAAGGACGTG CAATGGGAGT TTGTCCATGG TCTGCTGGAG AACGCCATCT
    13801 ACGGAGGCCG CATCGATAAC TATTTCGACT TGCGCGTCCT GCAGAGCTAT TTGAAGCAAT
    13861 TCTTCAACTC TAGCGTCATT GACGTGTTCA ATCAGCGCAA CAAGAAGTCC ATCTTTCCCT
    13921 ACAGCGTGAG CCTGCCACAA AGCTGCAGCA TTCTGGATTA CAGGGCTGTC ATTGAGAAGA
    13981 TTCCAGAAGA CGATAAGCCA TCCTTCTTCG GTCTGCCTGC CAACATTGCA CGCTCATCAC
    14041 AGCGCATGAT CTCATCTCAG GTGATTTCCC AACTCCGCAT CCTGGGCCGC TCTATTACTG
    14101 CAGGCTCAAA GTTCGATCGC GAGATCTGGA GCAATGAACT CAGCCCAGTG CTCAACCTGT
    14161 GGAAGAAACT GAACCAGAAC TCCAACCTGA TCCACCAGAA GGTCCCTCCT CCCAATGACC
    14221 GCCAAGGATC ACCAATTCTG TCCTTTATTA TCTTGGAGCA GTTCAACGCC ATCAGATTGG
    14281 TCCAGTCAGT TCATCAATCA CTGGCAGCCT TGAGCAAAGT GATCCGCGGC ACTACACTGC
    14341 TCTCATCAGA AGTCCAGAAG TTGGCCTCTG CCCTGCTCAA CCAGAAGTGC CCTCTGGCCT
    14401 GGCAATCCAA GTGGGAGGGA CCCGAAGACC CTCTGCAATA TCTCAGAGGC CTCGTGGCTA
    14461 GAGCACTGGC CATCCAGAAT TGGGTCGATA AAGCAGAGAA GCAGGCCCTC TTGTCCGAAA
    14521 CACTGGACCT CTCTGAATTG TTCCATCCCG ACACATTCCT GAACGCCCTC CGCCAGGAAA
    14581 CAGCAAGGGC TGTTGGAAGA TCAGTGGATT CTCTGAAATT TGTCGCCTCC TGGAAGGGTA
    14641 GACTGCAAGA GGCCAAACTC CAGATCAAGA TCTCAGGACT GCTCCTGGAA GGCTGCTCCT
    14701 TCGACGGTAA TCAACTGTCC GAGAATCAGC TCGACAGCCC AAGCGTCTCT AGCGTTCTGC
    14761 CATGCTTCAT GGGTTGGATT CCTCAAGACG CTTGCGGCCC ATACTCACCC GATGAGTGCA
    14821 TTTCTTTGCC AGTGTACACA TCCGCTGAGC GCGACAGAGT CGTGACCAAC ATCGATGTGC
    14881 CTTGCGGTGG TAATCAGGAT CAATGGATTC AGTGTGGAGC CGCCTTGTTT CTCAAGAATC
    14941 AGGTCTAACT CGAGGCATGC GGTACCAAGC TTGTCGAGAA GTACTAGAGG ATCATAATCA
    15001 GCCATACCAC ATTTGTAGAG GTTTTACTTG CTTTAAAAAA CCTCCCACAC CTCCCCCTGA
    15061 ACCTGAAACA TAAAATGAAT GCAATTGTTG TTGTTAACTT GTTTATTGCA GCTTATAATG
    15121 GTTACAAATA AAGCAATAGC ATCACAAATT TCACAAATAA AGCATTTTTT TCACTGCATT
    15181 CTAGTTGTGG TTTGTCCAAA CTCATCAATG TATCTTATCA TGTCTGGATC TGATCACTGA
    15241 TATCGCCTAG GAGATCCGAA CCAGATAAGT GAAATCTAGT TCCAAACTAT TTTGTCATTT
    15301 TTAATTTTCG TATTAGCTTA CGACGCTACA CCCAGTTCCC ATCTATTTTG TCACTCTTCC
    15361 CTAAATAATC CTTAAAAACT CCATTTCCAC CCCTCCCAGT TCCCAACTAT TTTGTCCGCC
    15421 CACAGCGGGG CATTTTTCTT CCTGTTATGT TTTTAATCAA ACATCCTGCC AACTCCATGT
    15481 GACAAACCGT CATCTTCGGC TACTTTTTCT CTGTCACAGA ATGAAAATTT TTCTGTCATC
    15541 TCTTCGTTAT TAATGTTTGT AATTGACTGA ATATCAACGC TTATTTGCAG CCTGAATGGC
    15601 GAATGG
//
