>Addgene plasmid #64064 | pFastBac-GFP-dynein-2(D1091–Q4307) | addgene partial sequence | sequence record 110789 | fBac-2 5'-gggaggttttttaaagcaagtaaa-3'
TGTGGTATGGCTGATTATGATCCTCTAGTACTTCTCGACAAGCTTGGTACCGCATGCCTCGAGTTAGACC
TGATTCTTGAGAAACAAGGCGGCTCCACACTGAATCCATTGATCCTGATTACCACCGCAAGGCACATCGA
TGTTGGTCACGACTCTGTCGCGCTCAGCGGATGTGTACACTGGCAAAGAAATGCACTCATCGGGTGAGTA
TGGGCCGCAAGCGTCTTGAGGAATCCAACCCATGAAGCATGGCAGAACGCTAGAGACGCTTGGGCTGTCG
AGCTGATTCTCGGACAGTTGATTACCGTCGAAGGAGCAGCCTTCCAGGAGCAGTCCTGAGATCTTGATCT
GGAGTTTGGCCTCTTGCAGTCTACCCTTCCAGGAGGCGACAAATTTCAGAGAATCCACTGATCTTCCAAC
AGCCCTTGCTGTTTCCTGGCGGAGGGCGTTCAGGAATGTGTCGGGATGGAACAATTCAGAGAGGTCCAGT
GTTTCGGACAAGAGGGCCTGCTTCTCTGCTTTATCGACCCAATTCTGGATGGCCAGTGCTCTAGCCACGA
GGCCTCTGAGATATTGCAGAGGGTCTTCGGGTCCCTCCCACTTGGATTGCCAGGCCAGAGGGCACTTCTG
GTTGAGCAGGGCAGAGGCCAACTTCTGGACTTCTGATGAGAGCAGTGTAGTGCCGCGGATCACTTTGCTC
AAGGCTGCCAGTGATTGATGAACTGACTGGACCAATCTGATGGCGTTGAACTGCTCCAAGATAATAAAGG
ACAGAATTGGTGATCCTTGGCGGTCATTGGGAGGAGGGACCTTCTGGTGGATCAGGTTGGAGTTCTGGTT
CAGTTTCTTCCACAGGTTGAGCACTGGGCTGAGTTCATTGCTCCAGATCTCGCGATCGAACTTTGAGCCT
GCAGTAATAGAGCGGCCCAGGATGCGGAGTTGGGAAATCACCTGAGATGAGATCATGCGCTGTGATGAGC
GTGCAATGTTGGCAGGCAGACCGAAGAAGGATGGCTTATCGTCTTCTGGAATCTTCTCAATGACAGCCCT
GTAATCCAGAATGCTGCAGCTT
