>Addgene plasmid #64064 | pFastBac-GFP-dynein-2(D1091–Q4307) | addgene partial sequence | sequence record 110792 | Polyhedrin-F 5'-AAATGATAACCATCTCGC-3'
TTTACTGTTTTCGTAACAGTTTTGTAATAAAAAAACCTATAAATATTCCGGATTATTCATACCGTCCCAC
CATCGGGCGCGGATCTCGGTCCGAAACCATGTCGTACTACCATCACCATCACCATCACCATCACGGTTCT
ATGTGCATGGCAGGCCTTGCGCAACACGATGAAGCCGTGGACAACAAATTCAACAAAGAACAACAAAACG
CGTACTATGAGATCTTACATTTACCTAACTTAAACGAAGGACAACGAAACGCCTTCATCCAAAGTTTAAA
AGATGACCCAAGCCAAAGCGCTAACCTTTTAGCAGAAGCTAAAAAGCTAAATGATGCTCAGGCGCCGAAA
GTAGACAACAAATTCAACAAAGAACAACAAAACGCGTTCTATGAGATCTTACATTTACCTAACTTAAACG
AAGAACAACGAAACGCCTTCATCCAAAGTTTAAAAGATGACCCAAGCCAAAGCGCTAACCTTTTAGCAGA
AGCTGAAAAGCTAAATGATGCTCAGGCGCCGAAAGTAGACGCAAATTCCGCGGGGAAGTCAACCGATTAT
GATATTCCAACTACTGCTAGCGAGAACCTATATTTCCAGGGAGATTATGATATCCCTACGACTGAGAATC
TTTATTTTCAGGGCATGTCTAAAGGTGAAGAATTATTCACTGGTGTTGTCCCAATTTTGGTTGAATTAGA
TGGTGATGTTAATGGTCACAAATTTTCTGTCTCCGGTGAAGGTGAAGGTGATGCTACTTACGGTAAATTG
ACCTTAAAATTTATTTGTACTACTGGTAAATTGCCAGTTCCATGGCCAACCTTAGTCACTACTTTCGGTT
ATGGTGTTCAATGTTTTGCGAGATACCCAGATCATATGAAACAACATGACTTTTTCAAGTCTGCCATGCC
AGAAGGTTATGTTCAAGAAAGAACTATTTTTTTCAAAGATGACGGTAACTACAAGACCAGAGCTGAAGTC
AAGTTTGAAGGTGATACCTTAGTTAATAGAATCGAATTAAAAGGTATTGATTTTAAAGAAGATGGTAACA
TTTTAGGTC
