>Addgene plasmid #64064 | pFastBac-GFP-dynein-2(D1091–Q4307) | addgene partial sequence | sequence record 110794 | EXFP-internal-F 5'-ACGACGGCAACTACAAGACC-3'
GTTTGAAGGTGATACCTTAGTTAATAGAATCGAATTAAAAGGTATTGATTTTAAAGAAGATGGTAACATT
TTAGGTCACAAATTGGAATACAACTATAACTCTCACAATGTTTACATCATGGCTGACAAACAAAAGAATG
GTATCAAAGTTAACTTCAAAATTAGACACAACATTGAAGACGGTTCTGTTCAATTAGCTGACCATTATCA
ACAAAATACTCCAATTGGTGATGGTCCAGTCTTGTTACCAGACAACCATTACTTATCCACTCAATCTGCC
TTATCCAAGGATCCAAACGAAAAGAGAGACCACATGGTCTTGTTAGAATTTGTTACTGCTGCTGGTATTA
CCGGTTCTGACGATTTGGAAGTGACACGCAAGAAGCTGGTCGATGACTGTCACCACTTCCGCCTCGAAGA
ACCTAACTTCTCTCTCGCCTCCAGCATCAGCAAGGATATTGAGTCCTGTGCTCAGATTTGGGCCTTCTAC
GAAGAGTTCCAGCAGGGATTCCAAGAAATGGCCAATGAAGATTGGATCACCTTTCGCACTAAGACCTACT
TGTTTGAGGAGTTTCTGATGAATTGGCACGACCGCCTCAGGAAAGTGGAGGAGCATTCTGTGATGACTGT
CAAGCTCCAATCTGAGGTGGACAAATATAAGATTGTTATCCCTATCCTGAAGTACGTCCGCGGAGAACAC
CTGTCACCCGATCACTGGCTGGATCTGTTCCGCTTGCTGGGTCTGCCTCGCGGCACATCTCTGGAGAAAC
TGCTGTTCGGTGACCTGCTGAGAGTTGCCGATACCATCGTGGCCAAGGCTGCTGACCTGAAAGATCTGAA
CTCACGCGCCCAGGGTGAAGTGACCATCCGCGAAGCACTCAGGGAACTGGATTTGTGGGGCGTGGGTGCT
GTGTTCACACTGATCGACTATGAGGACTCCCAGAGCCGCACCATGAAGCTGATCAAGGATTGGAAGGACA
TCGTCAACCAGGTGGGCGACAATAGATGCCTCCTGCAGTCCTTGAAGGACTCACCATACTATAAAGGCTT
T
